>Addgene plasmid #138935 | pPD126 AND Gate, 1 repeat | addgene full sequence | sequence record 324572 | Addgene NGS Result
GTGCCACCTGACGTCGACGGATCGGGAGATCTGAATTAAGTCTTCACAGTGTACGAAGACCCAGAGTGTA
GATGGACAGAGTGAGGACGTGCGATCCCTCTAGAGGGTATATAATGGGGGCCACTAGTCTACTACCAGAG
CTCATCGCTAGCGCCACCATGGTGAGCAAGGGCGAGGAGCTGTTCACCGGGGTGGTGCCCATCCTGGTCG
AGCTGGACGGCGACGTAAACGGCCACAAGTTCAGCGTGTCCGGCGAGGGCGAGGGCGATGCCACCTACGG
CAAGCTGACCCTGAAGTTCATCTGCACCACCGGCAAGCTGCCCGTGCCCTGGCCCACCCTCGTGACCACC
TTCGGCTACGGCCTGCAGTGCTTCGCCCGCTACCCCGACCACATGAAGCAGCACGACTTCTTCAAGTCCG
CCATGCCCGAAGGCTACGTCCAGGAGCGCACCATCTTCTTCAAGGACGACGGCAACTACAAGACCCGCGC
CGAGGTGAAGTTCGAGGGCGACACCCTGGTGAACCGCATCGAGCTGAAGGGCATCGACTTCAAGGAGGAC
GGCAACATCCTGGGGCACAAGCTGGAGTACAACTACAACAGCCACAACGTCTATATCATGGCCGACAAGC
AGAAGAACGGCATCAAGGTGAACTTCAAGATCCGCCACAACATCGAGGACGGCAGCGTGCAGCTCGCCGA
CCACTACCAGCAGAACACCCCCATCGGCGACGGCCCCGTGCTGCTGCCCGACAACCACTACCTGAGCTAC
CAGTCCGCCCTGAGCAAAGACCCCAACGAGAAGCGCGATCACATGGTCCTGCTGGAGTTCGTGACCGCCG
CCGGGATCACTCTCGGCATGGACGAGCTGTACAAGTAGGCGGCCGCTCGAGTCTAGAGGGCCCGTTTAAA
CCCGCTGATCAGCCTCGACTGTGCCTTCTAGTTGCCAGCCATCTGTTGTTTGCCCCTCCCCCGTGCCTTC
CTTGACCCTGGAAGGTGCCACTCCCACTGTCCTTTCCTAATAAAATGAGGAAATTGCATCGCATTGTCTG
AGTAGGTGTCATTCTATTCTGGGGGGTGGGGTGGGGCAGGACAGCAAGGGGGAGGATTGGGAAGTCAATA
GCAGGCATGCTGGGGATGCGGTGGGCTCTATGGCTTCTGAGGCGGAAAGAACCAGCTGGGGCTCTAGGGG
GTATCCCC
[124 nt withheld, positions 1199-1322]
C
[91 nt withheld, positions 1324-1414]
A
[49 nt withheld, positions 1416-1464]
CCTTTGACGTTGGAGTCCACGTTCTTT
[37 nt withheld, positions 1492-1528]
ACCCTATCTCGGTCTATTCTTTTGATTTATAAGGGATTTTGCCGATTTCGGCCTATTGGTTAAAAAATGA
GCTGATTTAACAAAAATTTAACGCGAATTAATTCTGTGGAATGTGTGTCAGTTAGGCTCAATTAGTCAGC
AACCATAGTCCCGCCCCTAACTCCGCCCATCCCGCCCCTAACTCCGCCCAGTTCCGCCCATTCTCCGCCC
CATGGCTGACTAATTTTTTTTATTTATGCAGAGGCCGAGGCCGCCTCTGCCTCTGAGCTATTCCAGAAGT
AGTGAGGAGGCTTTTTTGGAGGCCTAGGCTTTTGCAAAAAGCTCCCGGGAGCTTGTATATCCATTTTCGG
AGGTTGGGCTTCGGAATCGTTTTCCGGGACGCCGGCTGGATGATCCTCCAGCGCGGGGATCTCATGCTGG
AGTTCTTCGCCCACCCCAACTTGTTTATTGCAGCTTATAATGGTTACAAATAAAGCAATAGCATCACAAA
TTTCACAAATAAAGCATTTTTTTCACTGCATTCTAGTTGTGGTTTGTCCAAACTCATCAATGTATCTTAT
CATGTCTGTATACCGTCGACCTCTAGCTAGAGCTTGGCGTAATCATGGTCATAGCTGTTTCCTGTGTGAA
ATTGTTATCCGCTCACAATTCCACACAACATACGAGCCGGAAGCATAAAGTGTAAAGCCTGGGGTGCCTA
ATGAGTGAGCTAACTCACATTAATTGCGTTGCGCTCACTGCCCGCTTTCCAGTCGGGAAACCTGTCGTGC
CAGCTGCATTAATGAATCGGCCAACGCGCGGGGAGAGGCGGTTTGCGTATTGGGCGCTCTTCCGCTTCCT
CGCTCACTGACTCGCTGCGCTCGGTCGTTCGGCTGCGGCGAGCGGTATCAGCTCACTCAAAGGCGGTAAT
ACGGTTATCCACAGAATCAGGGGATAACGCAGGAAAGAACATGTGAGCAAAAGGCCAGCAAAAGGCCAGG
AACCGTAAAAAGGCCGCGTTGCTGGCGTTTTTCCATAGGCTCCGCCCCCCTGACGAGCATCACAAAAATC
GACGCTCAAGTCAGAGGTGGCGAAACCCGACAGGACTATAAAGATACCAGGCGTTTCCCCCTGGAAGCTC
CCTCGTGCGCTCTCCTGTTCCGACCCTGCCGCTTACCGGATACCTGTCCGCCTTTCTCCCTTCGGGAAGC
GTGGCGCTTTCTCATAGCTCACGCTGTAGGTATCTCAGTTCGGTGTAGGTCGTTCGCTCCAAGCTGGGCT
GTGTGCACGAACCCCCCGTTCAGCCCGACCGCTGCGCCTTATCCGGTAACTATCGTCTTGAGTCCAACCC
GGTAAGACACGACTTATCGCCACTGGCAGCAGCCACTGGTAACAGGATTAGCAGAGCGAGGTATGTAGGC
GGTGCTACAGAGTTCTTGAAGTGGTGGCCTAACTACGGCTACACTAGAAGAACAGTATTTGGTATCTGCG
CTCTGCTGAAGCCAGTTACCTTCGGAAAAAGAGTTGGTAGCTCTTGATCCGGCAAACAAACCACCGCTGG
TAGCGGTGGTTTTTTTGTTTGCAAGCAGCAGATTACGCGCAGAAAAAAAGGATCTCAAGAAGATCCTTTG
ATCTTTTCTACGGGGTCTGACGCTCAGTGGAACGAAAACTCACGTTAAGGGATTTTGGTCATGAGATTAT
CAAAAAGGATCTTCACCTAGATCCTTTTAAATTAAAAATGAAGTTTTAAATCAATCTAAAGTATATATGA
GTAAACTTGGTCTGACAGTTACCAATGCTTAATCAGTGAGGCACCTATCTCAGCGATCTGTCTATTTCGT
TCATCCATAGTTGCCTGACTCCCCGTCGTGTAGATAACTACGATACGGGAGGGCTTACCATCTGGCCCCA
GTGCTGCAATGATACCGCGAGATCCACGCTCACCGGCTCCAGATTTATCAGCAATAAACCAGCCAGCCGG
AAGGGCCGAGCGCAGAAGTGGTCCTGCAACTTTATCCGCCTCCATCCAGTCTATTAATTGTTGCCGGGAA
GCTAGAGTAAGTAGTTCGCCAGTTAATAGTTTGCGCAACGTTGTTGCCATTGCTACAGGCATCGTGGTGT
CACGCTCGTCGTTTGGTATGGCTTCATTCAGCTCCGGTTCCCAACGATCAAGGCGAGTTACATGATCCCC
CATGTTGTGCAAAAAAGCGGTTAGCTCCTTCGGTCCTCCGATCGTTGTCAGAAGTAAGTTGGCCGCAGTG
TTATCACTCATGGTTATGGCAGCACTGCATAATTCTCTTACTGTCATGCCATCCGTAAGATGCTTTTCTG
TGACTGGTGAGTACTCAACCAAGTCATTCTGAGAATAGTGTATGCGGCGACCGAGTTGCTCTTGCCCGGC
GTCAATACGGGATAATACCGCGCCACATAGCAGAACTTTAAAAGTGCTCATCATTGGAAAACGTTCTTCG
GGGCGAAAACTCTCAAGGATCTTACCGCTGTTGAGATCCAGTTCGATGTAACCCACTCGTGCACCCAACT
GATCTTCAGCATCTTTTACTTTCACCAGCGTTTCTGGGTGAGCAAAAACAGGAAGGCAAAATGCCGCAAA
AAAGGGAATAAGGGCGACACGGAAATGTTGAATACTCATACTCTTCCTTTTTCAATATTATTGAAGCATT
TATCAGGGTTATTGTCTCATGAGCGGATACATATTTGAATGTATTTAGAAAAATAAACAAATAGGGGTTC
CGCGCACATTTCCCCGAAAA
Features (pLannotate 1.2.2; 16 found; start..end, strand, type, name):
    101..117     +  promoter       minP (fragment): minimal TATA-box promoter with low basal activity
    159..875     +  CDS            EYFP: EYFP is a basic (constitutively fluorescent) green/yellow fluorescent protein published in 1996, derived from Aequorea victoria. It is reported to be a very rapidly-maturing weak dimer with high acid sensitivity.
    929..1040    +  polyA_signal   bGH poly(A) signal: bovine growth hormone polyadenylation signal
   1157..1178    +  promoter       SV40 promoter (fragment): SV40 enhancer and early promoter
   1199..1627    +  rep_origin     f1 ori (sequence partly withheld): f1 bacteriophage origin of replication; arrow indicates direction of (+) strand synthesis
   1632..1654    +  promoter       SV40 promoter (fragment): SV40 enhancer and early promoter
   1655..1846    +  promoter       SV40 promoter: SV40 early promoter
   1873..1971    +  CDS            ble (fragment): BLE_KLEPN - Experimental evidence at protein level: Swiss-Prot protein existence level 1. Binding protein with a strong affinity to the bleomycin family of antibiotics. Binds to CL990; an antimitotic-antibiotic compound. From Klebsiella pneumoniae.
   1966..2087    +  polyA_signal   SV40 poly(A) signal: SV40 polyadenylation signal
   2160..2176    -  protein_bind   lac operator: The lac repressor binds to the lac operator to inhibit transcription in E. coli. This inhibition can be relieved by adding lactose or isopropyl-β-D-thiogalactopyranoside (IPTG). lac repressor encoded by lacI
   2184..2214    -  promoter       lac promoter: promoter for the E. coli lac operon
   2229..2250    -  protein_bind   CAP binding site: CAP binding activates transcription in the presence of cAMP. E. coli catabolite activator protein
   2263..2355    -  CDS            lacI (fragment): lac repressor; lacI; The lac repressor binds to the lac operator to inhibit transcription in E. coli. This inhibition can be relieved by adding lactose or isopropyl-β-D-thiogalactopyranoside (IPTG).
   2538..3126    -  rep_origin     ori: high-copy-number ColE1/pMB1/pBR322/pUC origin of replication
   3297..4157    -  CDS            AmpR: β-lactamase; bla; confers resistance to ampicillin, carbenicillin, and related antibiotics
   4158..4262    -  promoter       AmpR promoter: bla
