[The description below was written by a language model from this plasmid's Addgene catalogue record and pLannotate feature annotations shown in this document.]
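Description:
pPD126 AND Gate, 1 repeat is a 4.3 kb mammalian expression reporter plasmid from the COMET synthetic biology toolkit, built on the pPD152 Reporter Template v2 backbone. It is propagated in E. coli as a high-copy plasmid through a ColE1/pUC-type origin and selected with ampicillin via the β-lactamase gene and its native promoter. An f1 phage origin is also present, along with residual lac promoter, operator and CAP-site sequences and a short lacI fragment carried over from the parental vector.

The payload is a synthetic promoter named "Logic 37 AND 158 NOT 43, 1 repeat", cloned between retained BglII and NheI sites upstream of an EYFP coding sequence that is terminated by the bovine growth hormone polyadenylation signal. The annotation detects only a short minimal TATA-box promoter fragment just before EYFP. The upstream regulatory sites themselves are not annotated, and the record does not spell out what the numbers refer to. The name implies one copy of a binding-site arrangement that responds to two activating inputs (37 and 158) and is shut off by a third (43), presumably engineered transcription factors of the toolkit. With a low-basal minimal promoter, yellow fluorescence should then report whether this input logic is satisfied.

Downstream, an SV40 early promoter and SV40 poly(A) signal flank only a small fragment of a bleomycin-resistance gene. No intact mammalian selection marker is annotated, which suits transient transfection. The construct serves as a fluorescent readout for testing and characterising composable genetic logic programs in mammalian cells.
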