Addgene plasmid #138935: pPD126 AND Gate, 1 repeat
Purpose: EYFP reporter vector for the Logic 37 AND 158 NOT 43 1 repeat promoter
Depositing lab: Joshua Leonard. Depositing organization: Northwestern University. Publication: The COMET toolkit for composing customizable genetic programs in mammalian cells. Donahue PS, Draut JW, Muldoon JJ, Edelstein HI, Bagheri N, Leonard JN. Nat Commun. 2020 Feb 7;11(1):779. doi: 10.1038/s41467-019-14147-5. PubMed 32034124.
Backbone
  Vector backbone: pPD152 Reporter Template v2
  Vector type: Mammalian Expression, Synthetic Biology
Growth in bacteria
  Bacterial resistance: Ampicillin, 100 μg/mL
  Growth temperature: 37°C
  Growth strain: DH5alpha
  Copy number: High Copy
Gene/Insert
  Gene/Insert name: Logic 37 AND 158 NOT 43 1 repeat
  Species: Synthetic
  Promoter: Logic 37 AND 158 NOT 43 1 repeat
  Cloning method: Restriction Enzyme; 5′ cloning site BglII (not destroyed); 3′ cloning site NheI (not destroyed)
  Sequencing primers: 5′ CGCAAATGGGCGGTAGGCGTG; 3′ TAGAAGGCACAGTCGAGG
Terms and licenses: Academic/Nonprofit Terms; Industry Terms: Not Available to Industry
Depositor comments: Leonard Lab plasmid reference number: L1357
How to cite: pPD126 AND Gate, 1 repeat was a gift from Joshua Leonard (Addgene plasmid # 138935 ; http://n2t.net/addgene:138935 ; RRID:Addgene_138935)
