>Addgene plasmid #138935 | pPD126 AND Gate, 1 repeat | depositor partial sequence | sequence record 268537 | Logic 37 AND 158 NOT 43 1 repeat promoter
AGATCTGAATTAAGTCTTCACAGTGTACGAAGACCCAGAGTGTAGATGGACAGAGTGAGGACGTGCGATC
CCTCTAGAGGGTATATAATGGGGGCCACTAGTCTACTACCAGAGCTCATCGCTAGC
